Addgene plasmid #205086: pV1F(Spec)
Purpose: Prokaryotic expressing of AtVIP1 fused with a sequence encoding a T4SS translocation tag in A. tumefaciens.
Depositing lab: Suomeng Dong. Depositing organization: Nanjing Agricultural University. Publication: A modified Agrobacterium-mediated transformation for two oomycete pathogens. Wang L, Zhao F, Liu H, Chen H, Zhang F, Li S, Sun T, Nekrasov V, Huang S, Dong S. PLoS Pathog. 2023 Apr 21;19(4):e1011346. doi: 10.1371/journal.ppat.1011346. eCollection 2023 Apr. PubMed 37083862.
Backbone
  Vector backbone: 1278VC
  Vector type: Bacterial Expression
Growth in bacteria
  Bacterial resistance: Spectinomycin, 50 μg/mL
  Growth temperature: 37°C
  Growth strain: DH5alpha
  Copy number: Unknown
Gene/Insert
  Gene/Insert name: AtVIP1 (alt name: arabidopsis VirE2-interacting Protein 1)
  Species: A. thaliana (mustard weed)
  Insert size (bp): 1023
  GenBank ID: NC_003070.9
Terms and licenses: Academic/Nonprofit Terms; Industry Terms: Not Available to Industry
How to cite: pV1F(Spec) was a gift from Suomeng Dong (Addgene plasmid # 205086 ; http://n2t.net/addgene:205086 ; RRID:Addgene_205086)
