[The description below was written by a language model from this plasmid's Addgene catalogue record and pLannotate feature annotations shown in this document.]
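Description:
pV1F(Spec) is a bacterial expression plasmid built on the 1278VC backbone and designed to produce an Arabidopsis thaliana protein inside Agrobacterium tumefaciens. The annotated 5,763 nt sequence carries an IncP-type oriV together with the trfA gene, whose product binds and activates oriV. This pairing forms a broad-host-range replicon that allows the plasmid to be maintained both in E. coli cloning strains such as DH5alpha and in Agrobacterium. Selection is by spectinomycin, conferred by an aadA gene, which also gives streptomycin resistance. Short remnants of a gentamicin acetyltransferase gene and an integron integrase lie next to aadA, along with an AmpR (bla) promoter. These probably reflect a marker swap from an earlier gentamicin-resistant version, although the record does not say so explicitly. Copy number is listed as unknown.

The payload is the roughly 1 kb coding sequence of AtVIP1 (VirE2-interacting protein 1, also called bZIP51). It lies on the minus strand, spans the sequence numbering origin, and runs directly into a fragment of the Agrobacterium virF gene. The layout is consistent with an in-frame VIP1–VirF fusion in which the VirF portion sits at the C-terminus and serves as the type IV secretion system (T4SS) translocation tag named in the stated purpose. Such a signal lets the bacterial VirB/VirD4 machinery export the fusion protein into recipient cells alongside the T-DNA. The feature table does not identify the promoter driving the fusion. VIP1 is a host factor implicated in nuclear import of the T-DNA complex. According to the associated publication, the plasmid is used in a modified Agrobacterium-mediated transformation method for two oomycete pathogens.
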