Features (pLannotate 1.2.2; 8 found; start..end, strand, type, name):
   1369..2517    -  CDS            trfA: trans-acting replication protein that binds to and activates oriV
   2989..3777    -  CDS            aadA: S3AD_ECOLX - Experimental evidence at protein level: Swiss-Prot protein existence level 1. Mediates bacterial resistance to the antibiotics streptomycin and spectinomycin. From Escherichia coli.
   3784..3840    -  CDS            GmR (fragment): gentamycin acetyltransferase; aacC1; confers resistance to gentamycin
   3928..4008    +  CDS            int (fragment): INT2_ECOLX - Protein inferred from homology: Swiss-Prot protein existence level 3. Putative integrase believed to be involved in the insertion of antibiotic resistance genes into plasmids and transposons. From Escherichia coli.
   3999..4103    -  promoter       AmpR promoter: bla
   4171..4702    -  rep_origin     oriV: incP origin of replication
   4810..5304    -  CDS            virF (fragment): VIRF_AGRT9 - Experimental evidence at protein level: Swiss-Prot protein existence level 1. In the host plant, component of SCF(virF) E3 ubiquitin ligase complexes, which mediate the ubiquitination and subsequent proteasomal degradation of target proteins such as the host VIP1, after its implication in T-DNA translocation to the host nucleus (By similarity). Required for the formation of tumors of a wild-type size on certain plant species only. From Agrobacterium tumefaciens (strain 15955).
   5296..555     -  CDS            VIP1 (across the origin): VIP1_ARATH - Also known as BZIP51 From Arabidopsis thaliana (Mouse-ear cress).
>Addgene plasmid #205086 | pV1F(Spec) | addgene full sequence | sequence record 408541 | Addgene NGS Result
ATCACCACCCATACCCATATTCTTCTTCCCACTATCTTTACCACTCACAGAAGCTAAAATCGATTCGATA
TTAAACGACGCCGAACTCATCTCTCCATCCATAGAATTACTCCTGCTATGATGATGATTCCCTTTCTTCT
TCTCTCCTGAACTTGTAGCTATAAACTTCTCCTCAGTAACACCCAAATCATCGAAGAAATCGGAATCAAC
CGAGAAGCTACGAACATGGCGACCGAATCTAGCTTCGGGTTTTGGAGGAAGAGAATTAGGAGGAACAACA
CCGTTCGATGAGGTTTCTTCCGAATCAACGGACATGGGAGAAGCTTGCGGTTGTTGTTGTGATTGTTGTG
GTGGTGGTGGAGCGTTGAGGAAGTCTAGAGAAGAGAAATCGATATCGGAAGGATCGAATAAGAGGAGATC
GTCGATTGATTCGCCGGAGAAGAAGGTTTCAGAGCGAGCTCGACGGTGATGAGAGATACGTTGACGTGGA
GCTTCAGGCATATGTTCTATTTCACTGAGAATCGTTTGATTTGGTCCTCTTCCTCCTCCTTCCATGTCGA
CACTAGTAGATCTAAGCTTACCTTATCTCCTTAGCTCGCAACTAACACCGCCTCTCCCGTTGGAAGAAGT
GCGTTGTTTTATGTTGACGATTATCGGGAGGGTCGGTTACTCGAAAATTTTCAATTGCTTCTTTATGATT
TCAATTGAAGCGAAAACCTTCGCTCGGCGTCTTGGAACAAAACATGGACCGAGAACCGCGCATCCCTGAC
AAAGCAACCGGATTGACAGACCGCAGTTGGTCAGGTCGGCCTCAGAACGAAAATGCTCGCGATCAAACTT
TTTGGCTGTCCGCTGGATGCTTTTTAACATTCGATGCGTCACCGTGGAATCTCCCCCGGTCAGCAGGCTC
CACGGTACGGTTTGACACGCGGCGGTTCAAGCGAAATTGGTTCTTCTAGGCCATAGATAATGATCTGATC
CAAATTCTTGCTGCTGCCAATTTGACTGCGGCGAGAAAGTTCATCGGGTTTCTGTCATAGCGCGTAGCTA
CCCCTGTTAACTGTCTGATTTCGCAGAAAAACGCTCGACGAGATTACGCTGTCTGTAAACCCATTCGCTG
AACGGGAAGCTTTCCTTCCGATTACTCTTGGCAGGAATATTGGCCCATGCCTGCTTGCGCTTTGCAAACG
CTCTTATCGTGTTGGTATCATATGCCTTGTCCGCCAGCAGGAACGCACTCTTAGCGATTGTTTGTAAAAA
TGTTTCGCCATGCGGCGGTCATGGGCTTGACACGCTGTCAGCGCAAGACGGATCGCCATGGAGTAAAGCG
CTGGCTGAACCCCCAGCCGGAACTGACCCCACAAGGCCCTAGCGTTTGCAATGCACCAGGTCATCATTGA
CCCAGGCGTGTTCCACCAGGCCGCTGCCTCGCAACTCTTCGCAGGCTTCGCCGACCTGCTCGCGCCACTT
CTTCACGCGGGTGGAATCCGATCCGCACATGAGGCGGAAGGTTTCCAGCTTGAGCGGGTACGGCTCCCGG
TGCGAGCTGAAATAGTCGAACATCCGTCGGGCCGTCGGCGACAGCTTGCGGTACTTCTCCCATATGAATT
TCGTGTAGTGGTCGCCAGCAAACAGCACGACGATTTCCTCGTCGATCAGGACCTGGCAACGGGACGTTTT
CTTGCCACGGTCCAGGACGCGGAAGCGGTGCAGCAGCGACACCGATTCCAGGTGCCCAACGCGGTCGGAC
GTGAAGCCCATCGCCGTCGCCTGTAGGCGCGACAGGCATTCCTCGGCCTTCGTGTAATACCGGCCATTGA
TCGACCAGCCCAGGTCCTGGCAAAGCTCGTAGAACGTGAAGGTGATCGGCTCGCCGATAGGGGTGCGCTT
CGCGTACTCCAACACCTGCTGCCACACCAGTTCGTCATCGTCGGCCCGCAGCTCGACGCCGGTGTAGGTG
ATCTTCACGTCCTTGTTGACGTGGAAAATGACCTTGTTTTGCAGCGCCTCGCGCGGGATTTTCTTGTTGC
GCGTGGTGAACAGGGCAGAGCGGGCCGTGTCGTTTGGCATCGCTCGCATCGTGTCCGGCCACGGCGCAAT
ATCGAACAAGGAAAGCTGCATTTCCTTGATCTGCTGCTTCGTGTGTTTCAGCAACGCGGCCTGCTTGGCC
TCGCTGACCTGTTTTGCCAGGTCCTCGCCGGCGGTTTTTCGCTTCTTGGTCGTCATAGTTCCTCGCGTGT
CGATGGTCATCGACTTCGCCAAACCTGCCGCCTCCTGTTCGAGACGACGCGAACGCTCCACGGCGGCCGA
TGGCGCGGGCAGGGCAGGGGGAGCCAGTTGCACGCTGTCGCGCTCGATCTTGGCCGTAGCTTGCTGGGCC
ATCGAGCCGACGGACTGGAAGGTTTCGCGGGGCGCACGCATGACGGTGCGGCTTGCGATGGTTTCGGCAT
CCTCGGCGGAAAACCCCGCGTCGATCAGTTCTTGCCTGTATGCCTTCCGGTCAAACGTCCGATTCATTCA
CCCTCCTTGCGGGATTGCCCCGACTCACGCCGGGGCAATGTGCCCTTATTCCTGATTTGACCCGCCTGGT
GCCTTGGTGTCCAGATAATCCACCTTATCGGCAATGAAGTCGGTCCCGTAGACCGTCTGGCCGTCCTTCT
CGTACTTGGTATTCCGAATCTTGCCCTGCACGAATACCAGCGACCCCTTGCCCAAATACTTGCCGTGGGC
CTCGGCCTGAGAGCCAAAACACTTGATGCGGAAGAAGTCGGTGCGCTCCTGCTTGTCGCCGGCATCGTTG
CGCCACATCTAGGTAGAAGATCCTTTGATCTTTTCTACGGGGTCTGACGCTCAGTGGAACGAAAACTCAC
GTTAAGGGATTTTGGTCATGAGATTATCAAAAAGGATCTTCACCTAGATCCTTTTAAATTAAAAATGAAG
TTTTAAATCAATCTAAAGTATATATGAGTAAACTTGGTCTGACAGTTATTTGCCGACTACCTTGGTGATC
TCGCCTTTTACGTAATGGACAAATTCTTCCAACTGATCTGCGCGCGAGGCCAAGCGATCTTCTTCTTGTC
CAAGATAAGCCTGTCTAGCTTCAAGTATGACGGGCTGATACTGGGCCGGCAGGCGCTCCATTGCCCAGTC
GGCAGCGACATCCTTCGGCGCGATTTTGCCGGTTACTGCGCTGTACCAAATGCGGGACAACGTAAGCACT
ACATTTCGCTCATCGCCAGCCCAGTCGGGCGGCGAGTTCCATAGCGTTAAGGTTTCATTTAGCGCCTCAA
ATAGATCCTGTTCAGGAACCGGATCAAAGAGTTCCTCCGCCGCTGGACCTACCAAGGCAACGCTATGTTC
TCTTGCTTTTGTCAGCAAGATAGCCAGATCAATGTCGATCGTGGCTGGCTCGAAGATACCTGCAAGAATG
TCATTGCGCTGCCATTCTCCAAATTGCAGTTCGCGCTTAGCTGGATAACGCCACGGAATGATGTCGTCGT
GCACAACAATGGTGACTTCTACAGCGCGGAGAATCTCGCTCTCTCCAGGGGAAGCCGAAGTTTCCAAAAG
GTCGTTGATCAAAGCTCGCCGCGTTGTTTCATCAAGCCTTACGGTCACCGTAACCAGCAAATCAATATCG
CTGTGTGGCTTCAGGCCGCCATCCACTGCGGAGCCGTACAAATGTACGGCCAGCAACGTCGGTTCGAGAT
GGCGCTCGATGACGCCAACTACCTCTGATAGTTGAGTCGATACTTCGGCGATCACCGCTTCCCTCATGAT
GTTTAACTTTGTTTTAGGGCGACTGCCCTGCTGCGTAACATCGTTGCTGCTCCATAACATCAAACATCGA
CCCACGGCGTAACGCGCTTGCTGCTTGGATGCCCGAGGCATAGACTGTACCCCAAAAAAAAACAGTCATA
ACAAGCCATGAAAACCGCCACTGCGCCGTTACCACCGCTGCGTTCGGTCAAGGTTCTGGACCAGTTGCGT
GAGCGCATACTCTTCCTTTTTCAATATTATTGAAGCATTTATCAGGGTTATTGTCTCATGAGCGGATACA
TATTTGAATGTATTTAGAAAAATAAACAAATAGGGGTTCCGCGCACATTTCCCCGAAAAGTGCCACCTGA
CGTCTAAGAAACCATTATTATCATGACATTAACCTATAAAAGCGGGCCGGGAGGGTTCGAGAAGGGGGGG
CACCCCCCTTCGGCGTGCGCGGTCACGCGCACAGGGCGCAGCCCTGGTTAAAAACAAGGTTTATAAATAT
TGGTTTAAAAGCAGGTTAAAAGACAGGTTAGCGGTGGCCGAAAAACGGGCGGAAACCCTTGCAAATGCTG
GATTTTCTGCCTGTGGACAGCCCCTCAAATGTCAATAGGTGCGCCCCTCATCTGTCAGCACTCTGCCCCT
CAAGTGTCAAGGATCGCGCCCCTCATCTGTCAGTAGTCGCGCCCCTCAAGTGTCAATACCGCAGGGCACT
TATCCCCAGGCTTGTCCACATCATCTGTGGGAAACTCGCGTAAAATCAGGCGTTTTCGCCGATTTGCGAG
GCTGGCCAGCTCCACGTCGCCGGCCGAAATCGAGCCTGCCCCTCATCTGTCAACGCCGCGCCGGGTGAGT
CGGCCCCTCAAGTGTCAACGTCCGCCCCTCATCTGTCAGTGAGGGCCAAGTTTTCCGCGAGGTATCCACA
ACGCCGGCGGCCGCGGTGTCTCGCACACGGCTTCGACGGCGTTTCTGGCGCGTTTGCAGGGCCATAGACG
GCCGCCAGCCCAGCGGCGAGGGCAACCAGCCCGGTGAGCGGAATTCTCATAGACCGCGCGTTGATCGAGG
TCTGTCCGCCGACATTAATTCCGCTCGCGCATCGTCGTGAGCCGTTTTAATGGATCGGGCTATGGGCCGA
ACTTCTGCCATAACCTCGAGAGCGGAGATTTCATTGAACATAATCGGTTCCGCAACGTTGAAGACCAAGT
TAGGGATATTGTTGATTTTATGGTCCAAGTGGTTCCCTGACAACCTCTCTTCTGGTTGACCGTCTTGATG
GGTATACGCTACGCCCAGGACTGGGCGAGTAGCGACTTCACTTCGCATTTGCGACAGTTGCGCTTCACTT
AATTGTTCTCCATCTGGAAGTGTTGCTGCGTGCCGCACGGCATGAGACAACAATTTCGCGTTTCGCGAGA
GGATTTTGAGGCGTGAAGAGAATTTTTCTAAAGGTTCTGTTCGAACCGCGTCCCTTGTGAAACGATGGGA
TTTGCTAAAATTAGCTATATTCTCAGCCGACTCGACAGGGGTACCGCCTCTCTTGGTGAAATCCATGTAG
CTTGGGAGCGATGGCTGCCCGTTTGTACTCATCTGTTGGTTCGTTTTGTTCCCAAACTGATTCATTGCCG
ATTGCTGAGATGAGAATTGAGCACGGTTGTAAGAATTTCCATTCCCCTGAGGAATTTCTCCAGCTACCAC
CTTAAGTCGGTTCAGTTCATCCCGCAGCGCTTCATTCAAAGCATCCCTAAGTTCAGCTTGTTGCTCTAAA
GCTTGAAGCCGCATTTTGAGGTGTTTATTTTCAGTGTTCAGCTCTGATGTTCCTCTCTGTAACATAGTGA
CTTGAGCAGACAATGTAGTAGCTTCATTCTGAAGTGTCTGAACCTTCCTCTCTAACTCACCAGTATACCT
AATCTTCCTCTCTTTCGACCTCGCCGCAGATTGTCTATTCGCTAAAATCCTTTTAGCTCTTTTAGGATCA
AGCAAAGCAAGCTCAGCAAGTCT
